Addgene plasmid #136477: pRosetta_v2
Purpose: Lentiviral GFP Reporter assay for determining appropriate dose of puromycin, blasticidin, and hygromycin
Depositing lab: John Doench. Depositing organization: Broad Institute. Publication: Optimization of AsCas12a for combinatorial genetic screens in human cells. DeWeirdt PC, Sanson KR, Sangree AK, Hegde M, Hanna RE, Feeley MN, Griffith AL, Teng T, Borys SM, Strand C, Joung JK, Kleinstiver BP, Pan X, Huang A, Doench JG. Nat Biotechnol. 2020 Jul 13. pii: 10.1038/s41587-020-0600-6. doi: 10.1038/s41587-020-0600-6. PubMed 32661438.
Backbone
  Vector backbone: pLKO
  Vector type: Lentiviral
  Selectable markers: Puromycin, Hygromycin, Blasticidin
Growth in bacteria
  Bacterial resistance: Ampicillin, 100 μg/mL
  Growth temperature: 30°C
  Growth strain: NEB Stable
  Copy number: Unknown
Gene/Insert
  Gene/Insert name: HygroR-T2A-BlastR-P2A-PuroR-F2A-EGFP
  Promoter: PGK
  Cloning method: Unknown
  Sequencing primers: 5′ n/a; 3′ n/a
Terms and licenses: Academic/Nonprofit Terms; Industry Terms: Not Available to Industry
How to cite: pRosetta_v2 was a gift from John Doench (Addgene plasmid # 136477 ; http://n2t.net/addgene:136477 ; RRID:Addgene_136477)
