[The description below was written by a language model from this plasmid's Addgene catalogue record and pLannotate feature annotations shown in this document.]
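Description:
pRosetta_v2 is a lentiviral reporter plasmid of about 9.6 kb built on a pLKO backbone. It is designed to help determine appropriate doses of puromycin, blasticidin and hygromycin for selecting transduced mammalian cells. It is propagated in E. coli through a high-copy ColE1/pUC-type origin with ampicillin resistance (β-lactamase). The backbone also carries an f1 origin, an SV40 origin and poly(A) signal, and residual lac, T7 and T3 cloning-vector elements.

The viral portion has a third-generation, self-inactivating layout. An RSV promoter drives a truncated HIV-1 5' LTR, followed by the Ψ packaging signal with a gag fragment, the Rev response element and the cPPT/CTS. The ΔU3 3' LTR removes viral promoter activity after integration.

Between these elements, a human PGK promoter drives a single open reading frame encoding hygromycin phosphotransferase (hph), blasticidin S deaminase (BSD), puromycin N-acetyltransferase and EGFP, separated by T2A, P2A and F2A peptides respectively. Ribosomal skipping at each 2A site yields four separate proteins from one transcript, so a transduced cell is both green and resistant to all three drugs. A WPRE downstream of the cassette enhances transcript expression. Gateway attB4, attB1 and attB2 sites flank the promoter and the coding cassette, which suggests modular recombinational assembly, although the record lists the cloning method as unknown.

Because EGFP marks the resistant, transduced population, the fraction of fluorescent cells in a mixed culture can be followed as antibiotic concentration is varied. This indicates the dose that removes untransduced cells while sparing transduced ones. Such calibration is useful before pooled genetic screens, such as the Cas12a screens described in the associated publication.
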