Features (pLannotate 1.2.2; 34 found; start..end, strand, type, name):
      1..227     +  promoter       RSV promoter: Rous sarcoma virus enhancer/promoter
    228..408     +  LTR            5' LTR (truncated): truncated 5' long terminal repeat (LTR) from HIV-1
    455..580     +  misc_feature   HIV-1 Ψ: packaging signal of human immunodeficiency virus type 1
    564..927     +  CDS            HIV-1 gag (fragment): gag protein from human immunodeficiency virus 1; gag
   1073..1306    +  misc_feature   RRE: The Rev response element (RRE) of HIV-1 allows for Rev-dependent mRNA export from the nucleus to the cytoplasm.
   1683..1783    +  CDS            Rev (fragment): human immunodeficiency virus 1 (HIV-1) Rev protein; rev; enhances nuclear export of unspliced and incompletely spliced viral mRNAs
   1801..1918    +  misc_feature   cPPT/CTS: central polypurine tract and central termination sequence of HIV-1
   1936..1956    +  protein_bind   attB4: mutant version of attB; core recombination site for the Gateway® BP reaction BP Clonase™
   1960..2460    +  promoter       hPGK promoter: human phosphoglycerate kinase 1 promoter
   2462..2482    +  protein_bind   attB1: mutant version of attB; core recombination site for the Gateway® BP reaction BP Clonase™
   2492..3514    +  CDS            hph: KHYB_ECOLX - Experimental evidence at protein level: Swiss-Prot protein existence level 1. The aminoglycoside phosphotransferases achieve inactivation of their antibiotic substrates by phosphorylation. Only phosphorylates hygromycin and closely related compounds such as demethyl analogs and destomycin. From Escherichia coli.
   3524..3577    +  CDS            T2A: 2A peptide from Thosea asigna virus capsid protein Eukaryotic ribosomes fail to insert a peptide bond between the Gly and Pro residues, yielding separate polypeptides.
   3578..3973    +  CDS            BSD: blasticidin S deaminase; Aspergillus terreus BSD; confers resistance to blasticidin
   3983..4035    +  CDS            P2A (fragment): 2A peptide from porcine teschovirus-1 polyprotein Eukaryotic ribosomes fail to insert a peptide bond between the Gly and Pro residues, yielding separate polypeptides.
   4040..4636    +  CDS            PuroR (fragment): puromycin N-acetyltransferase; pac from Streptomyces; confers resistance to puromycin
   4646..4711    +  CDS            F2A: 2A peptide from foot-and-mouth disease virus polyprotein Eukaryotic ribosomes fail to insert a peptide bond between the Gly and Pro residues, yielding separate polypeptides.
   4712..5431    +  CDS            EGFP: the original enhanced GFP (Yang et al., 1996) mammalian codon-optimized
   5432..5456    -  protein_bind   attB2: mutant version of attB; recombination site for the Gateway® BP reaction BP Clonase™
   5474..6062    +  misc_feature   WPRE: woodchuck hepatitis virus posttranscriptional regulatory element
   6129..6148    +  misc_feature   cPPT/CTS (fragment): central polypurine tract and central termination sequence of HIV-1
   6150..6383    +  LTR            3' LTR (ΔU3): self-inactivating 3' long terminal repeat (LTR) from HIV-1
   6455..6576    +  polyA_signal   SV40 poly(A) signal: SV40 polyadenylation signal
   6616..6751    +  rep_origin     SV40 ori: SV40 origin of replication
   6772..6790    -  promoter       T7 promoter: promoter for bacteriophage T7 RNA polymerase
   6798..6953    +  CDS            lacZα (fragment): LacZα fragment of β-galactosidase; lacZ fragment
   6958..7386    +  rep_origin     f1 ori (sequence partly withheld): f1 bacteriophage origin of replication; arrow indicates direction of (+) strand synthesis
   7439..7543    +  promoter       AmpR promoter: bla
   7544..8404    +  CDS            AmpR: β-lactamase; bla; confers resistance to ampicillin, carbenicillin, and related antibiotics
   8575..9163    +  rep_origin     ori: high-copy-number ColE1/pMB1/pBR322/pUC origin of replication
   9346..9438    +  CDS            lacI (fragment): lac repressor; lacI; The lac repressor binds to the lac operator to inhibit transcription in E. coli. This inhibition can be relieved by adding lactose or isopropyl-β-D-thiogalactopyranoside (IPTG).
   9451..9472    +  protein_bind   CAP binding site: CAP binding activates transcription in the presence of cAMP. E. coli catabolite activator protein
   9487..9517    +  promoter       lac promoter: promoter for the E. coli lac operon
   9525..9541    +  protein_bind   lac operator: The lac repressor binds to the lac operator to inhibit transcription in E. coli. This inhibition can be relieved by adding lactose or isopropyl-β-D-thiogalactopyranoside (IPTG). lac repressor encoded by lacI
   9586..9604    +  promoter       T3 promoter: promoter for bacteriophage T3 RNA polymerase
>Addgene plasmid #136477 | pRosetta_v2 | addgene full sequence | sequence record 267565 | Addgene NGS Result
TGTAGTCTTATGCAATACTCTTGTAGTCTTGCAACATGGTAACGATGAGTTAGCAACATGCCTTACAAGG
AGAGAAAAAGCACCGTGCATGCCGATTGGTGGAAGTAAGGTGGTACGATCGTGCCTTATTAGGAAGGCAA
CAGACGGGTCTGACATGGATTGGACGAACCACTGAATTGCCGCATTGCAGAGATATTGTATTTAAGTGCC
TAGCTCGATACATAAACGGGTCTCTCTGGTTAGACCAGATCTGAGCCTGGGAGCTCTCTGGCTAACTAGG
GAACCCACTGCTTAAGCCTCAATAAAGCTTGCCTTGAGTGCTTCAAGTAGTGTGTGCCCGTCTGTTGTGT
GACTCTGGTAACTAGAGATCCCTCAGACCCTTTTAGTCAGTGTGGAAAATCTCTAGCAGTGGCGCCCGAA
CAGGGACTTGAAAGCGAAAGGGAAACCAGAGGAGCTCTCTCGACGCAGGACTCGGCTTGCTGAAGCGCGC
ACGGCAAGAGGCGAGGGGCGGCGACTGGTGAGTACGCCAAAAATTTTGACTAGCGGAGGCTAGAAGGAGA
GAGATGGGTGCGAGAGCGTCAGTATTAAGCGGGGGAGAATTAGATCGCGATGGGAAAAAATTCGGTTAAG
GCCAGGGGGAAAGAAAAAATATAAATTAAAACATATAGTATGGGCAAGCAGGGAGCTAGAACGATTCGCA
GTTAATCCTGGCCTGTTAGAAACATCAGAAGGCTGTAGACAAATACTGGGACAGCTACAACCATCCCTTC
AGACAGGATCAGAAGAACTTAGATCATTATATAATACAGTAGCAACCCTCTATTGTGTGCATCAAAGGAT
AGAGATAAAAGACACCAAGGAAGCTTTAGACAAGATAGAGGAAGAGCAAAACAAAAGTAAGACCACCGCA
CAGCAAGCGGCCGCTGATCTTCAGACCTGGAGGAGGAGATATGAGGGACAATTGGAGAAGTGAATTATAT
AAATATAAAGTAGTAAAAATTGAACCATTAGGAGTAGCACCCACCAAGGCAAAGAGAAGAGTGGTGCAGA
GAGAAAAAAGAGCAGTGGGAATAGGAGCTTTGTTCCTTGGGTTCTTGGGAGCAGCAGGAAGCACTATGGG
CGCAGCGTCAATGACGCTGACGGTACAGGCCAGACAATTATTGTCTGGTATAGTGCAGCAGCAGAACAAT
TTGCTGAGGGCTATTGAGGCGCAACAGCATCTGTTGCAACTCACAGTCTGGGGCATCAAGCAGCTCCAGG
CAAGAATCCTGGCTGTGGAAAGATACCTAAAGGATCAACAGCTCCTGGGGATTTGGGGTTGCTCTGGAAA
ACTCATTTGCACCACTGCTGTGCCTTGGAATGCTAGTTGGAGTAATAAATCTCTGGAACAGATTTGGAAT
CACACGACCTGGATGGAGTGGGACAGAGAAATTAACAATTACACAAGCTTAATACACTCCTTAATTGAAG
AATCGCAAAACCAGCAAGAAAAGAATGAACAAGAATTATTGGAATTAGATAAATGGGCAAGTTTGTGGAA
TTGGTTTAACATAACAAATTGGCTGTGGTATATAAAATTATTCATAATGATAGTAGGAGGCTTGGTAGGT
TTAAGAATAGTTTTTGCTGTACTTTCTATAGTGAATAGAGTTAGGCAGGGATATTCACCATTATCGTTTC
AGACCCACCTCCCAACCCCGAGGGGACCCGACAGGCCCGAAGGAATAGAAGAAGAAGGTGGAGAGAGAGA
CAGAGACAGATCCATTCGATTAGTGAACGGATCTCGACGGTATCGCTAGCTTTTAAAAGAAAAGGGGGGA
TTGGGGGGTACAGTGCAGGGGAAAGAATAGTAGACATAATAGCAACAGACATACAAACTAAAGAATTACA
AAAACAAATTACAAAAATTCAAAATTTTACTAGTGATTATCGGATCAACTTTGTATAGAAAAGTTGGGGT
TGCGCCTTTTCCAAGGCAGCCCTGGGTTTGCGCAGGGACGCGGCTGCTCTGGGCGTGGTTCCGGGAAACG
CAGCGGCGCCGACCCTGGGTCTCGCACATTCTTCACGTCCGTTCGCAGCGTCACCCGGATCTTCGCCGCT
ACCCTTGTGGGCCCCCCGGCGACGCTTCCTGCTCCGCCCCTAAGTCGGGAAGGTTCCTTGCGGTTCGCGG
CGTGCCGGACGTGACAAACGGAAGCCGCACGTCTCACTAGTACCCTCGCAGACGGACAGCGCCAGGGAGC
AATGGCAGCGCGCCGACCGCGATGGGCTGTGGCCAATAGCGGCTGCTCAGCAGGGCGCGCCGAGAGCAGC
GGCCGGGAAGGGGCGGTGCGGGAGGCGGGGTGTGGGGCGGTAGTGTGGGCCCTGTTCCTGCCCGCGCGGT
GTTCCGCATTCTGCAAGCCTCCGGAGCGCACGTCGGCAGTCGGCTCCCTCGTTGACCGAATCACCGACCT
CTCTCCCCAGGCAAGTTTGTACAAAAAAGCAGGCTGCCACCATGAAAAAGCCTGAACTCACCGCGACGTC
TGTCGAGAAGTTTCTGATCGAAAAGTTCGACAGCGTCTCCGACCTGATGCAGCTCTCGGAGGGCGAAGAA
TCTCGTGCTTTCAGCTTCGATGTAGGAGGGCGTGGATATGTCCTGCGGGTAAATAGCTGCGCCGATGGTT
TCTACAAAGATCGTTATGTTTATCGGCACTTTGCATCGGCCGCGCTCCCGATTCCGGAAGTGCTTGACAT
TGGGGAATTTAGCGAGAGCCTGACCTATTGCATCTCCCGCCGTGCACAGGGTGTCACGTTGCAAGACCTG
CCTGAAACCGAACTGCCCGCTGTTCTGCAGCCGGTCGCGGAGGCCATGGATGCGATCGCTGCGGCCGATC
TTAGCCAGACGAGCGGGTTCGGCCCATTCGGACCGCAAGGAATCGGTCAATACACTACATGGCGTGATTT
CATATGCGCGATTGCTGATCCCCATGTGTATCACTGGCAAACTGTGATGGACGACACCGTCAGTGCGTCC
GTCGCGCAGGCTCTCGATGAGCTGATGCTTTGGGCCGAGGACTGCCCCGAAGTCCGGCACCTCGTGCACG
CGGATTTCGGCTCCAACAATGTCCTGACGGACAATGGCCGCATAACAGCGGTCATTGACTGGAGCGAGGC
GATGTTCGGGGATTCCCAATACGAGGTCGCCAACATCTTCTTCTGGAGGCCGTGGTTGGCTTGTATGGAG
CAGCAGACGCGCTACTTCGAGCGGAGGCATCCGGAGCTTGCAGGATCGCCGCGGCTCCGGGCGTATATGC
TCCGCATTGGTCTTGACCAACTCTATCAGAGCTTGGTTGACGGCAATTTCGATGATGCAGCTTGGGCGCA
GGGTCGATGCGACGCAATCGTCCGATCCGGAGCCGGGACTGTCGGGCGTACACAAATCGCCCGCAGAAGC
GCGGCCGTCTGGACCGATGGCTGTGTAGAAGTACTCGCCGATAGTGGAAACCGACGCCCCAGCACTCGTC
CGAGGGCAAAGGAAGGAAGCGGAGAGGGCAGGGGAAGTCTTCTAACATGCGGGGACGTGGAGGAAAATCC
CGGCCCCATGGCCAAGCCTTTGTCTCAAGAAGAATCCACCCTCATTGAAAGAGCAACGGCTACAATCAAC
AGCATCCCCATCTCTGAAGACTACAGCGTCGCCAGCGCAGCTCTCTCTAGCGACGGCCGCATCTTCACTG
GTGTCAATGTATATCATTTTACTGGGGGACCTTGTGCAGAACTCGTGGTGCTGGGCACTGCTGCTGCTGC
GGCAGCTGGCAACCTGACTTGTATCGTCGCGATCGGAAATGAGAACAGGGGCATCTTGAGCCCCTGCGGA
CGGTGCCGACAGGTGCTTCTCGATCTGCATCCTGGGATCAAAGCCATAGTGAAGGACAGTGATGGACAGC
CGACGGCAGTTGGGATTCGTGAATTGCTGCCCTCTGGTTATGTGTGGGAGGGCGGAAGCGGAGCCACGAA
CTTCTCTCTGTTAAAGCAAGCAGGAGATGTTGAAGAAAACCCCGGGCCTATGACCGAGTACAAGCCCACG
GTGCGCCTCGCCACCCGCGACGACGTCCCCAGGGCCGTACGCACCCTCGCCGCCGCGTTCGCCGACTACC
CCGCCACGCGCCACACCGTCGATCCGGACCGCCACATCGAGCGGGTCACCGAGCTGCAAGAACTCTTCCT
CACGCGCGTCGGGCTCGACATCGGCAAGGTGTGGGTCGCGGACGACGGCGCCGCGGTGGCGGTCTGGACC
ACGCCGGAGAGCGTCGAAGCGGGGGCGGTGTTCGCCGAGATCGGCCCGCGCATGGCCGAGTTGAGCGGTT
CCCGGCTGGCCGCGCAGCAACAGATGGAAGGCCTCCTGGCGCCGCACCGGCCCAAGGAGCCCGCGTGGTT
CCTGGCCACCGTCGGCGTCTCGCCCGACCACCAGGGCAAGGGTCTGGGCAGCGCCGTCGTGCTCCCCGGA
GTGGAGGCGGCCGAGCGCGCCGGGGTGCCCGCCTTCCTGGAGACCTCCGCGCCCCGCAACCTCCCCTTCT
ACGAGCGGCTCGGCTTCACCGTCACCGCCGACGTCGAGGTGCCCGAAGGACCGCGCACCTGGTGCATGAC
CCGCAAGCCCGGTGCCGGAAGCGGAGTGAAACAGACTTTGAATTTTGACCTTCTGAAGTTGGCAGGAGAC
GTTGAGTCCAACCCTGGGCCCATGGTGAGCAAGGGCGAGGAGCTGTTCACCGGGGTGGTGCCCATCCTGG
TCGAGCTGGACGGCGACGTAAACGGCCACAAGTTCAGCGTGTCCGGCGAGGGCGAGGGCGATGCCACCTA
CGGCAAGCTGACCCTGAAGTTCATCTGCACCACCGGCAAGCTGCCCGTGCCCTGGCCCACCCTCGTGACC
ACCCTGACCTACGGCGTGCAGTGCTTCAGCCGCTACCCCGACCACATGAAGCAGCACGACTTCTTCAAGT
CCGCCATGCCCGAAGGCTACGTCCAGGAGCGCACCATCTTCTTCAAGGACGACGGCAACTACAAGACCCG
CGCCGAGGTGAAGTTCGAGGGCGACACCCTGGTGAACCGCATCGAGCTGAAGGGCATCGACTTCAAGGAG
GACGGCAACATCCTGGGGCACAAGCTGGAGTACAACTACAACAGCCACAACGTCTATATCATGGCCGACA
AGCAGAAGAACGGCATCAAGGTGAACTTCAAGATCCGCCACAACATCGAGGACGGCAGCGTGCAGCTCGC
CGACCACTACCAGCAGAACACCCCCATCGGCGACGGCCCCGTGCTGCTGCCCGACAACCACTACCTGAGC
ACCCAGTCCGCCCTGAGCAAAGACCCCAACGAGAAGCGCGATCACATGGTCCTGCTGGAGTTCGTGACCG
CCGCCGGGATCACTCTCGGCATGGACGAGCTGTACAAGTAAACCCAGCTTTCTTGTACAAAGTGGTGATA
ATCGAATTCCGATAATCAACCTCTGGATTACAAAATTTGTGAAAGATTGACTGGTATTCTTAACTATGTT
GCTCCTTTTACGCTATGTGGATACGCTGCTTTAATGCCTTTGTATCATGCTATTGCTTCCCGTATGGCTT
TCATTTTCTCCTCCTTGTATAAATCCTGGTTGCTGTCTCTTTATGAGGAGTTGTGGCCCGTTGTCAGGCA
ACGTGGCGTGGTGTGCACTGTGTTTGCTGACGCAACCCCCACTGGTTGGGGCATTGCCACCACCTGTCAG
CTCCTTTCCGGGACTTTCGCTTTCCCCCTCCCTATTGCCACGGCGGAACTCATCGCCGCCTGCCTTGCCC
GCTGCTGGACAGGGGCTCGGCTGTTGGGCACTGACAATTCCGTGGTGTTGTCGGGGAAGCTGACGTCCTT
TCCATGGCTGCTCGCCTGTGTTGCCACCTGGATTCTGCGCGGGACGTCCTTCTGCTACGTCCCTTCGGCC
CTCAATCCAGCGGACCTTCCTTCCCGCGGCCTGCTGCCGGCTCTGCGGCCTCTTCCGCGTCTTCGCCTTC
GCCCTCAGACGAGTCGGATCTCCCTTTGGGCCGCCTCCCCGCATCGGGAATTCCCGCGGTTCGCTTTAAG
ACCAATGACTTACAAGGCAGCTGTAGATCTTAGCCACTTTTTAAAAGAAAAGGGGGGACTGGAAGGGCTA
ATTCACTCCCAACGAAGACAAGATCTGCTTTTTGCTTGTACTGGGTCTCTCTGGTTAGACCAGATCTGAG
CCTGGGAGCTCTCTGGCTAACTAGGGAACCCACTGCTTAAGCCTCAATAAAGCTTGCCTTGAGTGCTTCA
AGTAGTGTGTGCCCGTCTGTTGTGTGACTCTGGTAACTAGAGATCCCTCAGACCCTTTTAGTCAGTGTGG
AAAATCTCTAGCAGTAGTAGTTCATGTCATCTTATTATTCAGTATTTATAACTTGCAAAGAAATGAATAT
CAGAGAGTGAGAGGAACTTGTTTATTGCAGCTTATAATGGTTACAAATAAAGCAATAGCATCACAAATTT
CACAAATAAAGCATTTTTTTCACTGCATTCTAGTTGTGGTTTGTCCAAACTCATCAATGTATCTTATCAT
GTCTGGCTCTAGCTATCCCGCCCCTAACTCCGCCCATCCCGCCCCTAACTCCGCCCAGTTCCGCCCATTC
TCCGCCCCATGGCTGACTAATTTTTTTTATTTATGCAGAGGCCGAGGCCGCCTCGGCCTCTGAGCTATTC
CAGAAGTAGTGAGGAGGCTTTTTTGGAGGCCTAGGGACGTACCCAATTCGCCCTATAGTGAGTCGTATTA
CGCGCGCTCACTGGCCGTCGTTTTACAACGTCGTGACTGGGAAAACCCTGGCGTTACCCAACTTAATCGC
CTTGCAGCACATCCCCCTTTCGCCAGCTGGCGTAATAGCGAAGAGGCCCGCACCGATCGCCCTTCCCAAC
AGTTGCGCAGCCTGAATGGCGAATGGG
[124 nt withheld, positions 6958-7081]
C
[91 nt withheld, positions 7083-7173]
A
[49 nt withheld, positions 7175-7223]
CCTTTGACGTTGGAGTCCACGTTCTTT
[37 nt withheld, positions 7251-7287]
ACCCTATCTCGGTCTATTCTTTTGATTTATAAGGGATTTTGCCGATTTCGGCCTATTGGTTAAAAAATGA
GCTGATTTAACAAAAATTTAACGCGAATTTTAACAAAATATTAACGCTTACAATTTAGGTGGCACTTTTC
GGGGAAATGTGCGCGGAACCCCTATTTGTTTATTTTTCTAAATACATTCAAATATGTATCCGCTCATGAG
ACAATAACCCTGATAAATGCTTCAATAATATTGAAAAAGGAAGAGTATGAGTATTCAACATTTCCGTGTC
GCCCTTATTCCCTTTTTTGCGGCATTTTGCCTTCCTGTTTTTGCTCACCCAGAAACGCTGGTGAAAGTAA
AAGATGCTGAAGATCAGTTGGGTGCACGAGTGGGTTACATCGAACTGGATCTCAACAGCGGTAAGATCCT
TGAGAGTTTTCGCCCCGAAGAACGTTTTCCAATGATGAGCACTTTTAAAGTTCTGCTATGTGGCGCGGTA
TTATCCCGTATTGACGCCGGGCAAGAGCAACTCGGTCGCCGCATACACTATTCTCAGAATGACTTGGTTG
AGTACTCACCAGTCACAGAAAAGCATCTTACGGATGGCATGACAGTAAGAGAATTATGCAGTGCTGCCAT
AACCATGAGTGATAACACTGCGGCCAACTTACTTCTGACAACGATCGGAGGACCGAAGGAGCTAACCGCT
TTTTTGCACAACATGGGGGATCATGTAACTCGCCTTGATCGTTGGGAACCGGAGCTGAATGAAGCCATAC
CAAACGACGAGCGTGACACCACGATGCCTGTAGCAATGGCAACAACGTTGCGCAAACTATTAACTGGCGA
ACTACTTACTCTAGCTTCCCGGCAACAATTAATAGACTGGATGGAGGCGGATAAAGTTGCAGGACCACTT
CTGCGCTCGGCCCTTCCGGCTGGCTGGTTTATTGCTGATAAATCTGGAGCCGGTGAGCGTGGGTCTCGCG
GTATCATTGCAGCACTGGGGCCAGATGGTAAGCCCTCCCGTATCGTAGTTATCTACACGACGGGGAGTCA
GGCAACTATGGATGAACGAAATAGACAGATCGCTGAGATAGGTGCCTCACTGATTAAGCATTGGTAACTG
TCAGACCAAGTTTACTCATATATACTTTAGATTGATTTAAAACTTCATTTTTAATTTAAAAGGATCTAGG
TGAAGATCCTTTTTGATAATCTCATGACCAAAATCCCTTAACGTGAGTTTTCGTTCCACTGAGCGTCAGA
CCCCGTAGAAAAGATCAAAGGATCTTCTTGAGATCCTTTTTTTCTGCGCGTAATCTGCTGCTTGCAAACA
AAAAAACCACCGCTACCAGCGGTGGTTTGTTTGCCGGATCAAGAGCTACCAACTCTTTTTCCGAAGGTAA
CTGGCTTCAGCAGAGCGCAGATACCAAATACTGTTCTTCTAGTGTAGCCGTAGTTAGGCCACCACTTCAA
GAACTCTGTAGCACCGCCTACATACCTCGCTCTGCTAATCCTGTTACCAGTGGCTGCTGCCAGTGGCGAT
AAGTCGTGTCTTACCGGGTTGGACTCAAGACGATAGTTACCGGATAAGGCGCAGCGGTCGGGCTGAACGG
GGGGTTCGTGCACACAGCCCAGCTTGGAGCGAACGACCTACACCGAACTGAGATACCTACAGCGTGAGCT
ATGAGAAAGCGCCACGCTTCCCGAAGAGAGAAAGGCGGACAGGTATCCGGTAAGCGGCAGGGTCGGAACA
GGAGAGCGCACGAGGGAGCTTCCAGGGGGAAACGCCTGGTATCTTTATAGTCCTGTCGGGTTTCGCCACC
TCTGACTTGAGCGTCGATTTTTGTGATGCTCGTCAGGGGGGCGGAGCCTATGGAAAAACGCCAGCAACGC
GGCCTTTTTACGGTTCCTGGCCTTTTGCTGGCCTTTTGCTCACATGTTCTTTCCTGCGTTATCCCCTGAT
TCTGTGGATAACCGTATTACCGCCTTTGAGTGAGCTGATACCGCTCGCCGCAGCCGAACGACCGAGCGCA
GCGAGTCAGTGAGCGAGGAAGCGGAAGAGCGCCCAATACGCAAACCGCCTCTCCCCGCGCGTTGGCCGAT
TCATTAATGCAGCTGGCACGACAGGTTTCCCGACTGGAAAGCGGGCAGTGAGCGCAACGCAATTAATGTG
AGTTAGCTCACTCATTAGGCACCCCAGGCTTTACACTTTATGCTTCCGGCTCGTATGTTGTGTGGAATTG
TGAGCGGATAACAATTTCACACAGGAAACAGCTATGACCATGATTACGCCAAGCGCGCAATTAACCCTCA
CTAAAGGGAACAAAAGCTGGAGCTGCAAGCTTAA
